Addgene plasmid #110680: pCHSU68.1-2.2
Purpose: Expression of a fungal biosynthetic gene cluster
Depositing lab: Ronald Davis. Depositing organization: Stanford University. Publication: HEx: A heterologous expression platform for the discovery of fungal natural products. Harvey CJB, Tang M, Schlecht U, Horecka J, Fischer CR, Lin HC, Li J, Naughton B, Cherry J, Miranda M, Li YF, Chu AM, Hennessy JR, Vandova GA, Inglis D, Aiyar RS, Steinmetz LM, Davis RW, Medema MH, Sattely E, Khosla C, St Onge RP, Tang Y, Hillenmeyer ME. Sci Adv. 2018 Apr 11;4(4):eaar5459. doi: 10.1126/sciadv.aar5459. eCollection 2018 Apr. PubMed 29651464.
Backbone
  Vector backbone: pCHINT2A
  Vector type: Yeast Expression
  Selectable markers: LEU2
Growth in bacteria
  Bacterial resistance: Ampicillin, 100 μg/mL
  Growth temperature: 37°C
  Growth strain: DH5alpha
  Copy number: High Copy
Gene/Insert
  Gene/Insert name: PKS (alt name: PKS gene for cluster PKS22)
  Species: Talaromyces cellulolyticus
  Insert size (bp): 5409
  Tag / fusion protein: flag (N terminal on insert)
  Cloning method: Unknown
Terms and licenses: Academic/Nonprofit Terms; Industry Terms: Not Available to Industry
How to cite: pCHSU68.1-2.2 was a gift from Ronald Davis (Addgene plasmid # 110680 ; http://n2t.net/addgene:110680 ; RRID:Addgene_110680)
