[The description below was written by a language model from this plasmid's Addgene catalogue record and pLannotate feature annotations shown in this document.]
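Description:
pCHSU68.1-2.2 is a yeast–E. coli shuttle expression plasmid of about 12 kb, built on the pCHINT2A backbone and made as part of a heterologous expression platform for discovering fungal natural products in Saccharomyces cerevisiae. In bacteria it is maintained at high copy from a ColE1/pUC-type origin and selected with ampicillin through the bla gene and its native promoter. In yeast it replicates episomally from the 2μ origin and is selected by leucine prototrophy using the S. cerevisiae LEU2 gene under its own promoter. Remnants of a pBluescript-type polylinker and a T3 promoter flank the expression region.

The payload is a polyketide synthase gene from Talaromyces cellulolyticus, catalogued as the PKS of a cluster designated PKS22, with a listed insert size of roughly 5.4 kb and an N-terminal FLAG tag. Both the sequencing-derived and depositor sequence records show a single long open reading frame of about 5.3 kb preceded by a FLAG-type epitope fragment. The automated annotation names this frame after a homologous Pseudocercospora fijiensis polyketide synthase, which reflects sequence similarity and not the recorded source species. A fragment of the yeast GRS2 locus lies just downstream in the reverse orientation and may supply terminator sequence, though the record does not say so. The short gentamicin-resistance and rop matches appear to be incidental annotation hits. The yeast promoter driving the PKS is not annotated or stated. The two sequence records differ by 11 nt and in their start coordinate but share the same architecture. The stated purpose is expression of a fungal biosynthetic gene cluster; this plasmid carries only the core synthase.
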