Features (pLannotate 1.2.2; 14 found; start..end, strand, type, name):
    503..527     +  CDS            2xFLAG (fragment): two tandem FLAG® epitope tags
    597..5936    +  CDS            PKS8-1: PKS81_PSEFD - Also known as PksIII From Pseudocercospora fijiensis (strain CIRAD86) (Black leaf streak disease fungus) (Mycosphaerella fijiensis).
   5935..5952    -  CDS            GmR (fragment): gentamycin acetyltransferase; aacC1; confers resistance to gentamycin
   6089..6445    -  CDS            GRS2 (fragment): SYG2_YEAST - Experimental evidence at protein level: Swiss-Prot protein existence level 1. Catalyzes the ATP-dependent ligation of glycine to the 3'-end of its cognate tRNA, via the formation of an aminoacyl-adenylate intermediate (Gly-AMP) (PubMed:23816885). Also produces diadenosine tetraphosphate (Ap4A), a universal pleiotropic signaling molecule needed for cell regulation pathways, by direct condensation of 2 ATPs. Thereby, may play a special role in Ap4A homeostasis (By similarity). From Saccharomyces cerevisiae (strain ATCC 204508 / S288c) (Baker's yeast).
   6443..6466    -  misc_feature   MCS (fragment): pBluescript multiple cloning site
   6479..6497    -  promoter       T3 promoter: promoter for bacteriophage T3 RNA polymerase
   6836..7424    -  rep_origin     ori: high-copy-number ColE1/pMB1/pBR322/pUC origin of replication
   7595..8455    -  CDS            AmpR: β-lactamase; bla; confers resistance to ampicillin, carbenicillin, and related antibiotics
   8456..8560    -  promoter       AmpR promoter: bla
   8587..9929    -  rep_origin     2μ ori: yeast 2μ plasmid origin of replication
   9997..10029   +  CDS            rop (fragment): Rop protein, which maintains plasmids at low copy number; rop
  10260..10664   +  promoter       LEU2 promoter: S. cerevisiae LEU2
  10677..11771   +  CDS            LEU2: 3-isopropylmalate dehydrogenase, required for leucine biosynthesis; S. cerevisiae LEU2; yeast auxotrophic marker
  11976..12036   -  misc_feature   MCS (fragment): pBluescript multiple cloning site
>Addgene plasmid #110680 | pCHSU68.1-2.2 | depositor full sequence | sequence record 208205 | pCHSU68.1-2.2 sequence 12044 bps
TATCTAAAAATTGCCTTATGATCCGTCTCTCCGGTTACAGCCTGTGTAACTGATTAATCCTGCCTTTCTA
ATCACCATTCTAATGTTTTAATTAAGGGATTTTGTCTTCATTAACGGCTTTCGCTCATAAAAATGTTATG
ACGTTTTGCCCGCAGGCGGGAAACCATCCACTTCACGAGACTGATCTCCTCTGCCGGAACACCGGGCATC
TCCAACTTATAAGTTGGAGAAATAAGAGAATTTCAGATTGAGAGAATGAAAAAAAAAAAAAAAAAAAAGG
CAGAGGAGAGCATAGAAATGGGGTTCACTTTTTGGTAAAGCTATAGCATGCCTATCACATATAAATAGAG
TGCCAGTAGCGACTTTTTTCACACTCGAAATACTCTTACTACTGCTCTCTTGTTGTTTTTATCACTTCTT
GTTTCTTCTTGGTAAATAGAATATCAAGCTACAAAAAGCATACAATCAACTATCAACTATTAACTATATC
GTAATACACAATGGATTATAAGGATGATGATGATAAGACTAGTATGACTATCTACACCCCAACATCTGGT
GGAGAGCTCGACATGGGCTTGCCAGGAGTGAAACTCATATATTTCGGCAACGAGTTTCCCAAAGATGACT
TGGAAGACCTTTTTCGCCGCATACACAACCACAGTAAAGACAATAATCACTTTATACTAACTCAATTCAT
AAACGAGGCTACATTGGCAATCAAGGACGAGATCCGGCGCCTACCGACTGAAATGAAACAAAGTATACCC
CCTTTTGACACCATTTTGAGATGGGCCGAGCCTAACGAGCTTCGAAATGGCTTGATGTGTGGTGCTGTCG
ATGGTGTTCTTCTGGTAGTCGCTCAGCTAGCGGCGTATATCGGATATATTGAGAATTCTTCCAGGGAGTT
TAACGACAGTACAAACTTATGTCTTGCTGGCCTTGGAATTGGCTTACTAGCATCGACCGCAATTTCTTTG
TCCAAAACGCTCGTCGACATCCCACTTGCTGGCGCAGATGTCGTTCGTTTGGCGTTTCGTCTGGGGATTC
ATGTCATGGGCGTATCCGAGAATCTAGAAGCTCGTGATTTGTCAGAGACACCAAGTACATGGGCTTACGT
GGTGCATAACGCCGATTCAGATGATGTCCAGAGTGAACTAGATTTTATGCACTCTCGTTCAGAAACTCCG
GACACTGGTAAGATTTTTATCAGTGCTGTAAGCCGCACTTCTGTGACAGTGAGTGGGCCACCAACAAGGT
TGAATGCTATTTTCAACAAATCGCAATTCTTTCGAGAAAAGAGATTCATTGCCCTGCCTGTTTATGGTGG
ATTATGCCATGCTCCTCACGTTTACGGAGTGGCAGATACTCACAGCATTGTCCACGGGACCCATTTGAAA
ACGGTCAGGGCAAACTTTTCACCAACGATTCCAGTCTACTCCACCAGCACTGGTCTGCCATACCCATTCA
AGACTGCCGCGGACATTTTTGAAAGCGTCGTGATGGAGCTCCTCACAAAGGCCATTTATTGGGACCGTGT
CATTCATGGTTTGGTAGACCGAATGAAGGAAAATGCGACATCCGAAGCCGTTCTATTCAGCTTTGGCAAT
TCCATACCTCTCAACGACCTCCAGACTGCAATCAAAAATGATGTGCCCTCCGTCGAACTCTCAACCAAGA
GTCTGATCTCATGGCCTTTCCATTTGAATCATAACGACTTTACACCTCGCACCCCAGCCCAAGCTAAGCT
GGCCATCATTGGCATGTCTTGTCGACTTCCGGGAGGTGCTACAAACACAGAAAAGTTTTGGGGGCTTTTA
GAAAATGGCCTTGATGTTTCTCGAAGAATACCAGCTGATAGGTTCGATATTGAGACACACTTTGATCCAA
CGGGCAAGGACCTAAACAAGACCATGACTCAATACGGCTGCTTCATTGAAGAACCTGGCTTGTTTGACGC
CCCTTTTTTCAATATGTCCCCTCGTGAAGCACAGGTTGTAGATCCGCAGATGCGCCTTTCTTTGGTCACT
GCGTATGAGGCTCTGGAGCGCGCTGGCTATGTTGGTAACCGCACCGCTTCTACGCGGTTGGAACGTATTG
GCACATACTATGGCCAAGCTGCCGATGATTACCGCGAAGTCAACCAAGGTCAGGAGGTCAGTACTTACTA
TATTCCAGGTGGCTGTCGAGCCTTTGGGCCTGGCCGGATAAATTATTTCTTCAAATTTGCAGGTCCCAGC
TACAGTATTGATACTGCTTGCTCCTCCGGTCTTGCGGCGATTGAGGTTGCCTGTCAGGCTATTTGGAGTG
GTGCTGTTGATATGGCTGTTGCAGGGGGTGTCAATGTGCTAACCAACCCTGATGGCTTTACTGGATTATG
CAAAGGCCACTTCCTTACTCAGGGACACAACGCGTGCAAAACTTGGGATGCAACCGCCGACGGATATTGC
AGAGCTGACGGTGTAGGCTCGGTCGTAATCAAGAAACTCGAGGATGCAGAGGCAGATAACGATAACATCT
TGGGAGTTATTCTGGGTGCGGGAACAAACCATTCTGCGGAAGCAGTCTCCATTACTCACCCCCATGCAGG
CCATCAAGCCTACCTATCTCGCCAGGTCCTCGGAAAATGTGGAGTGAATCCTTTGGATGTGTCATATATC
GAACTTCATGGGACTGGCACTCAAGCTGGTGATCATGAAGAGATGCAGGGAATCATGGAAGTATATGCAC
CACTGACCAAACGCCGCAATAAAGACCAGCCTCTGCATATCGGGTCTGTTAAAGCGAACATTGGACATGG
GGAATCTGTTGCAGGCGTTTCATCATTGATCAAAGTACTGCTCATGCTCCAAAAGAATGCCATCCCGCCC
CATATTGGTATCAAAACGAACATCAACCCCAAGTTTAAAGATCTCGATAAGCGCAACTTGCATATACCTT
TTCAGAAGACCCCTTGGCCCACAGTTCCAGGTAAGAGACGACTTTTAGCACTCAACAATTTTGGCGCCGC
TGGTGGCAACACGACGATGGTCCTAGAAGAAGCCCCGGATCGTGTTATTCTAGAGAAAGACCATCGTCCA
AACCATGTTATTACAGTTTCAGCCAAAACTAAAGGATCTTTGACCGGGAATATAGAGCGCCTTGTTGCCT
ATCTTGATGGACATCCAGATACAAACATCGCGGATCTGGCATACACAACGAATGCGCGTCGCTATCACCA
CAGCCATCGTGTAGCAATAGCCACATCTGATATAGCACATCTCACAAAACAGCTCAAATCTCGTTTAGAG
AAGGTCGATTTGGTAAATCCTGTTAAAAGCTCCGAACCGCCACCAGTTGCATTTGTGTTCACTGGTCAGG
GCGCTTCTTACAAATCAATGAGCTTGGAATTGTATCGCGATATCCCGACATTTCAACAGCACATCCAACA
TCTTGACTCACTGGCTCGTGGACAAGGGTTTCCCTCATTTATTCCGGCACTTGATGGCTCGTTTCCCAAA
GACCATGCGCATTCCCCAGTCGTTACACACTTGGCATTGGCTTGCACGGAGATAGCCATGGCCAAATATT
GGATTTCTCTAGGGGTTAAGCCAGATGTTGTTCTGGGCCACAGTCTGGGTGAATATGCGGCGATGCACAT
AGCTGGTGTAGTCACTGCAAGTGATACCATATTTATGGTGGGACGCAGGGCACAAATGCTGGAGGAGAGG
TGCAAAATCGGCAGTCATGCTATGATGGCGGTACGAGCCTCCCTGTCTCAAATAGACGAAGTCTGTGCTG
GCAAGTCATATAAGTACACTATTGCCTGTGTCAACAGTCCTTTTGATACAGTCCTTAGCGGTACCAATCA
TCAAATTGATGACCTAGCGTCGGTGCTCGAGGGTGTCGGTTACCGCTGTATTAAGCTGGACGTGGCTTTT
GCATTTCACTCCGAACAGACTGATCCTATTTTGGACGATTTTGAAGCTATTTCAAAGACCGGCGTTGTCT
TCTCAGAGCCAAAAGTACCCGTAATATCGCCATTACTTGGAAAAGTTGTTTTTGACGGCAAAACTTTCAG
CGCAAATTACGTCCGGCGGGCAACTCGAGAGACGGTAGATTTTTCATCGGCGTTAGAGAGTGCTCGGATG
ATTTCTACGATTAGCGATGACACTATTTGGATTGAAATTGGGCCTCACCCGGTCTGTGTTGGCTTTGTCA
AGTCTACAATCCCATCTACCCAACTCACAGTTGCATCGATGCGCCGTGGTGAGGACAATTGGAAAACCAT
GGCGGAAGCCATGGCTTCTTTGCACGTTGCCAGCGTGGAAGTTGGTTGGAATGAATTTCATCGTCCGTTC
GAGAGCAAACTCCGGCTTCTTGATCTGCCGACTTATGCTTGGAACGAAAAGAACTACTGGTTGCAGTATA
ACGGTGACTGGTGCTTGACAAAGGGCAATACCTTCTACACCAAGGAGCAGTCGACCCAGGCCAAATCAAC
CATCAAGTCCCTACCACGAAGTGAAATCCAGACAACATCTGTTCAGAGAATTATTGAGCAGACGTTCGAG
GGGCCAACTGGTACGGTGGTTATGCAGTCAGACCTTATGCAGACTGATCTACTCGCTGCTGCTCATGGAC
ATCGAATGAACAACTGCGGCGTCGTAACATCCTCAATCCACGCCGATATCGCATACACTCTTGGTGATTA
CCTATACCGCAAGCTAGTTTCCAAACCCGAGCAAGCCAATATGAATATTGCCAATCTTGTCGTGACAAAG
GGCCTTGTGGCTCAAAGCAATAACGAAGTGTCTCAACTGATTCGAGTGACTGCTGTTACGTCTAATGTTC
ACGCCGGCAAGGTGGAATTGACATGGCAAAATGTTGACAATGACGGAAACGTTCACGAGCCGTTTGCTAC
TGCAGAACTTCATTATGAAAGAGCATCCGAATGGATTTCTTCTTGGACTCCCGTCCATCATCTTGTGCAA
GGCCGAATCGAGGCCCTTGAGCGCTTGGCCGTCGAAGGCAAAGCCAACCGCTTTTCGCGCAGTATGGCAT
ATACTTTATTCGCCAACAATTTGGTTGATTATGAAGACAAATATCGAGGCATGCAATCAGTTGTCATGTA
CGAGCTGGAGGCTTTCGCTGATGTGCAACTTACCACAAAAGAGCGAGGGGTTTGGGTTATTCCTCCCTAT
TTTATTGATAGTTTAGCACATTTAGGCGGGTTTGTTATGAACTGTTCTGACGCGATGGACACGAAAGACA
ATTTTTCCGTTACTCCGGGTTGGAAATCCATGCAATTTTTGAAGCCGTTGCTTCCAGGTGCCAAATATCG
TTCGTATGTCAAGATGATTCCGACAATCGAGGACCCAACCATCTTCCTAGGCGACGTTTATATCTTGCAA
GACAACTCCATCGTCGGGATGGTGGGTGGCCTACAGTTTCGGCGTTATCCACGTCTGCTGCTCAATCGAT
TCTTCTCGCCGCCGGATAGAATACCAGCCGTGGGTGATGAACCAACACCGCCTGCACCAAAGGCTTCAGT
ATCAACACCAGCACATCAAACCCAAAAGTCAAAACCACGGTCAAAGTCAGTTTCTGCAGTTCCCACTCCA
GACTCCAGCAATGCCGTGCAGAGCCAACGCGATACTCCGTTGCAGGAAGCTGCTACCACTGGCAATACTG
GCCCTGAGCCAGCATCGTCTGCTGATACTGCATCTGCTTCAGGCAGTATCACTGCCAAAGCGCTGATGCT
TATTGCCCGGGAAGCAGCGTTGGATATCTCAGACTTGGAGGATGATGCCAGTTTCTCGCACCTTGGTATT
GACAGTTTGATGTCACTCGTCATAGCAGAGAAGTTTATGGGGGAACTAGGTGTCAAAGTCGGTGGCAGTC
TGTTCCTGGACTACCCGACCATTGGTGATTTGCGAAAATGGCTGGACGAATACTATGCTTGAGGAGATTG
ATAAGACTTTTCTAGTTGCATATCTTTTATATTTAAATCTTATCTATTAGTTAATTTTTTGTAATTTATC
CTTATATATAGTCTGGTTATTCTAAAATATCATTTCAGTATCTAAAAATTCCCCTCTTTTTTCAGTTATA
TCTTAACAGGCGACAGTCCAAATGTTGATTTATCCCAGTCCGATTCATCAGGGTTGTGAAGCATTTTGTC
AATGGTCGAAATCACATCAGTAATAGTGCCTCTTACTTGCCTCATAGAATTTCTTTCTCTTAACGTCACC
GTTTGGTCTTTTATAGTTTCGAAATCTATGGTGATACCAAATGGTGTTCCCAATTCATCGTTACGGGCGT
ATTTTTTACCAATTGAAGTATTGGAATCGTCAATTTTAAAGTATATCTCTCTTTTACGTAAAGCCTGCGA
GATCCTCTTAAGTATAGCGGGGAAGCCATCGTTATTCGATATTGTCGTAACAAATACTTTGATCGGCGCT
ATGCGGCCGCCACCGCGGTGGAGCTCCAGCTTTTGTTCCCTTTAGTGAGGGTTAATTGCGCGCTTGGCGA
GACTCAAACAAGATATATTTTGCCCGCCTTACAGACGAAACTAGTTGGAGGTTATGGAGCATACTATCAC
GTGGGCGGCCACTGGTGAGTTACTACACCCCAGGGGCAACGTTGATGCTCCTAAAAAACTCTGGCTGGAC
GCAAGCCGTAACACCCGTGTCACTTCATAATCGTTTGCAATTCAGGGCTTGATCTACACATTACCCTGTT
ATCCCTATTAATTAATACGGTTATCCACAGAATCAGGGGATAACGCAGGAAAGAACATGTGAGCAAAAGG
CCAGCAAAAGGCCAGGAACCGTAAAAAGGCCGCGTTGCTGGCGTTTTTCCATAGGCTCCGCCCCCCTGAC
GAGCATCACAAAAATCGACGCTCAAGTCAGAGGTGGCGAAACCCGACAGGACTATAAAGATACCAGGCGT
TTCCCCCTGGAAGCTCCCTCGTGCGCTCTCCTGTTCCGACCCTGCCGCTTACCGGATACCTGTCCGCCTT
TCTCCCTTCGGGAAGCGTGGCGCTTTCTCATAGCTCACGCTGTAGGTATCTCAGTTCGGTGTAGGTCGTT
CGCTCCAAGCTGGGCTGTGTGCACGAACCCCCCGTTCAGCCCGACCGCTGCGCCTTATCCGGTAACTATC
GTCTTGAGTCCAACCCGGTAAGACACGACTTATCGCCACTGGCAGCAGCCACTGGTAACAGGATTAGCAG
AGCGAGGTATGTAGGCGGTGCTACAGAGTTCTTGAAGTGGTGGCCTAACTACGGCTACACTAGAAGGACA
GTATTTGGTATCTGCGCTCTGCTGAAGCCAGTTACCTTCGGAAAAAGAGTTGGTAGCTCTTGATCCGGCA
AACAAACCACCGCTGGTAGCGGTGGTTTTTTTGTTTGCAAGCAGCAGATTACGCGCAGAAAAAAAGGATC
TCAAGAAGATCCTTTGATCTTTTCTACGGGGTCTGACGCTCAGTGGAACGAAAACTCACGTTAAGGGATT
TTGGTCATGAGATTATCAAAAAGGATCTTCACCTAGATCCTTTTAAATTAAAAATGAAGTTTTAAATCAA
TCTAAAGTATATATGAGTAAACTTGGTCTGACAGTTACCAATGCTTAATCAGTGAGGCACCTATCTCAGC
GATCTGTCTATTTCGTTCATCCATAGTTGCCTGACTCCCCGTCGTGTAGATAACTACGATACGGGAGGGC
TTACCATCTGGCCCCAGTGCTGCAATGATACCGCGAGACCCACGCTCACCGGCTCCAGATTTATCAGCAA
TAAACCAGCCAGCCGGAAGGGCCGAGCGCAGAAGTGGTCCTGCAACTTTATCCGCCTCCATCCAGTCTAT
TAATTGTTGCCGGGAAGCTAGAGTAAGTAGTTCGCCAGTTAATAGTTTGCGCAACGTTGTTGCCATTGCT
ACAGGCATCGTGGTGTCACGCTCGTCGTTTGGTATGGCTTCATTCAGCTCCGGTTCCCAACGATCAAGGC
GAGTTACATGATCCCCCATGTTGTGCAAAAAAGCGGTTAGCTCCTTCGGTCCTCCGATCGTTGTCAGAAG
TAAGTTGGCCGCAGTGTTATCACTCATGGTTATGGCAGCACTGCATAATTCTCTTACTGTCATGCCATCC
GTAAGATGCTTTTCTGTGACTGGTGAGTACTCAACCAAGTCATTCTGAGAATAGTGTATGCGGCGACCGA
GTTGCTCTTGCCCGGCGTCAATACGGGATAATACCGCGCCACATAGCAGAACTTTAAAAGTGCTCATCAT
TGGAAAACGTTCTTCGGGGCGAAAACTCTCAAGGATCTTACCGCTGTTGAGATCCAGTTCGATGTAACCC
ACTCGTGCACCCAACTGATCTTCAGCATCTTTTACTTTCACCAGCGTTTCTGGGTGAGCAAAAACAGGAA
GGCAAAATGCCGCAAAAAAGGGAATAAGGGCGACACGGAAATGTTGAATACTCATACTCTTCCTTTTTCA
ATATTATTGAAGCATTTATCAGGGTTATTGTCTCATGAGCGGATACATATTTGAATGTATTTAGAAAAAT
AAACAAATAGGGGTTCCGCGCACATTTCCCCGAAAAGTGCCACCTGAACGAAGCATCTGTGCTTCATTTT
GTAGAACAAAAATGCAACGCGAGAGCGCTAATTTTTCAAACAAAGAATCTGAGCTGCATTTTTACAGAAC
AGAAATGCAACGCGAAAGCGCTATTTTACCAACGAAGAATCTGTGCTTCATTTTTGTAAAACAAAAATGC
AACGCGAGAGCGCTAATTTTTCAAACAAAGAATCTGAGCTGCATTTTTACAGAACAGAAATGCAACGCGA
GAGCGCTATTTTACCAACAAAGAATCTATACTTCTTTTTTGTTCTACAAAAATGCATCCCGAGAGCGCTA
TTTTTCTAACAAAGCATCTTAGATTACTTTTTTTCTCCTTTGTGCGCTCTATAATGCAGTCTCTTGATAA
CTTTTTGCACTGTAGGTCCGTTAAGGTTAGAAGAAGGCTACTTTGGTGTCTATTTTCTCTTCCATAAAAA
AAGCCTGACTCCACTTCCCGCGTTTACTGATTACTAGCGAAGCTGCGGGTGCATTTTTTCAAGATAAAGG
CATCCCCGATTATATTCTATACCGATGTGGATTGCGCATACTTTGTGAACAGAAAGTGATAGCGTTGATG
ATTCTTCATTGGTCAGAAAATTATGAACGGTTTCTTCTATTTTGTCTCTATATACTACGTATAGGAAATG
TTTACATTTTCGTATTGTTTTCGATTCACTCTATGAATAGTTCTTACTACAATTTTTTTGTCTAAAGAGT
AATACTAGAGATAAACATAAAAAATGTAGAGGTCGAGTTTAGATGCAAGTTCAAGGAGCGAAAGGTGGAT
GGGTAGGTTATATAGGGATATAGCACAGAGATATATAGCAAAGAGATACTTTTGAGCAATGTTTGTGGAA
GCGGTATTCGCAATATTTTAGTAGCTCGTTACAGTCCGGTGCGTTTTTGGTTTTTTGAAAGTGCGTCTTC
AGAGCGCTTTTGGTTTTCAAAAGCGCTCTGAAGTTCCTATACTTTCTAGAGAATAGGAACTTCGGAATAG
GAACTTCAAAGCGTTTCCGAAAACGAGCGCTTCCGAAAATGCAACGCGAGCTGCGCACATACAGCTCACT
GTTCACGTCGCACCTATATCTGCGTGTTGCCTGTATATATATATACATGAGAAGAACGGCATAGTGCGTG
TTTATGCTTAAATGCGTACTTATATGCGTCTATTTATGTAGGATGAAAGGTAGTCTAGTACCTCCTGTGA
TATTATCCCATTCCATGCGGGGTATCGTATGCTTCCTTCAGCACTACCCTTTAGCTGTTCTATATGCTGC
CACTCCTCAATTGGATTAGTCTCATCCTTCAATGCTATCATTTCCTTTGATATTGGATCATACTAAGAAA
CCATTATTATCATGACATTAACCTATAAAAATAGGCGTATCACGAGGCCCTTTCGTCTCGCGCGTTTCGG
TGATGACGGTGAAAACCTCGGCGCGCCATTACCCTGTTATCCCTAATATACAACGCAAAGAAGCTGGAAA
ATTGGCGAGGGAATCCTGTTTCTGTCTATCCAAGAATGGGCATGAGGTGGCAACCGTCGTGCTAGCGTAC
AGGGTGCACTTTGTAACCATTTGGGACACCGGACACTCGCTGTTTTCGAAATTACCCTTTAAGCGCGGGT
ATTGAACCAGGCTTATGCCCAAGATCGTAGCAAGCATTTAACTGTGGGAATACTCAGGTATCGTAAGATG
CAAGAGTTCGAATCTCTTAGCAACCATTATTTTTTTCCTCAACATAACGAGAACACACAGGGGCGCTATC
GCACAGAATCAAATTCGATGACTGGAAATTTTTTGTTAATTTCAGAGGTCGCCTGACGCATATACCTTTT
TCAACTGAAAAATTGGGAGAAAAAGGAAAGGTGAGAGGCCGGAACCGGCTTTTCATATAGAATAGAGAAG
CGTTCATGACTAAATGCTTGCATCACAATACTTGAAGTTGACAATATTATTTAAGGACCTATTGTTTTTT
CCAATAGGTGGTTAGCAATCGTCTTACTTTCTAACTTTTCTTACCTTTTACATTTCAGCAATATATATAT
ATATTTCAAGGATATACCATTCTAATGTCTGCCCCTATGTCTGCCCCTAAGAAGATCGTCGTTTTGCCAG
GTGACCACGTTGGTCAAGAAATCACAGCCGAAGCCATTAAGGTTCTTAAAGCTATTTCTGATGTTCGTTC
CAATGTCAAGTTCGATTTCGAAAATCATTTAATTGGTGGTGCTGCTATCGATGCTACAGGTGTCCCACTT
CCAGATGAGGCGCTGGAAGCCTCCAAGAAGGTTGATGCCGTTTTGTTAGGTGCTGTGGCTGGTCCTAAAT
GGGGTACCGGTAGTGTTAGACCTGAACAAGGTTTACTAAAAATCCGTAAAGAACTTCAATTGTACGCCAA
CTTAAGACCATGTAACTTTGCATCCGACTCTCTTTTAGACTTATCTCCAATCAAGCCACAATTTGCTAAA
GGTACTGACTTCGTTGTTGTCAGAGAATTAGTGGGAGGTATTTACTTTGGTAAGAGAAAGGAAGACGATG
GTGATGGTGTCGCTTGGGATAGTGAACAATACACCGTTCCAGAAGTGCAAAGAATCACAAGAATGGCCGC
TTTCATGGCCCTACAACATGAGCCACCATTGCCTATTTGGTCCTTGGATAAAGCTAATCTTTTGGCCTCT
TCAAGATTATGGAGAAAAACTGTGGAGGAAACCATCAAGAACGAATTCCCTACATTGAAGGTTCAACATC
AATTGATTGATTCTGCCGCCATGATCCTAGTTAAGAACCCAACCCACCTAAATGGTATTATAATCACCAG
CAACATGTTTGGTGATATCATCTCCGATGAAGCCTCCGTTATCCCAGGTTCCTTGGGTTTGTTGCCATCT
GCGTCCTTGGCCTCTTTGCCAGACAAGAACACCGCATTTGGTTTGTACGAACCATGCCACGGTTCTGCTC
CAGATTTGCCAAAGAATAAGGTTGACCCTATCGCCACTATCTTGTCTGCTGCAATGATGTTGAAATTGTC
ATTGAACTTGCCTGAAGAAGGTAAGGCCATTGAAGATGCAGTTAAAAAGGTTTTGGATGCAGGTATCAGA
ACTGGTGATTTAGGTGGTTCCAACAGTACCACCGAAGTCGGTGATGCTGTCGCCGAAGAAGTTAAGAAAA
TCCTTGCTTAAAAAGATTCTCTTTTTTTATGATATTTGTACATAAACTTTATAAATGAAATTCATAATAG
AAACGACACGAAATTACAAAATGGAATATGTTCATAGGGTAGACGAAACTATATACGCAATCTACATACA
TTTATCAAGAAGGAGAAAAAGGAGGATAGTAAAGGAATACAGGTAAGCAAATTGATACTAATGGCTCAAC
GAAATGACGGTATCGATAAGCTTGATATCGAATTCCTGCAGCCCGGGGGATCCACTAGTTCTAGAGTTAA
TTAA
