Features (pLannotate 1.2.2; 15 found; start..end, strand, type, name):
      1..1095    +  CDS            LEU2: 3-isopropylmalate dehydrogenase, required for leucine biosynthesis; S. cerevisiae LEU2; yeast auxotrophic marker
   1299..1358    -  misc_feature   MCS (fragment): pBluescript multiple cloning site
   1868..1892    +  CDS            2xFLAG (fragment): two tandem FLAG® epitope tags
   1962..7301    +  CDS            PKS8-1: PKS81_PSEFD - Also known as PksIII From Pseudocercospora fijiensis (strain CIRAD86) (Black leaf streak disease fungus) (Mycosphaerella fijiensis).
   7300..7317    -  CDS            GmR (fragment): gentamycin acetyltransferase; aacC1; confers resistance to gentamycin
   7454..7810    -  CDS            GRS2 (fragment): SYG2_YEAST - Experimental evidence at protein level: Swiss-Prot protein existence level 1. Catalyzes the ATP-dependent ligation of glycine to the 3'-end of its cognate tRNA, via the formation of an aminoacyl-adenylate intermediate (Gly-AMP) (PubMed:23816885). Also produces diadenosine tetraphosphate (Ap4A), a universal pleiotropic signaling molecule needed for cell regulation pathways, by direct condensation of 2 ATPs. Thereby, may play a special role in Ap4A homeostasis (By similarity). From Saccharomyces cerevisiae (strain ATCC 204508 / S288c) (Baker's yeast).
   7808..7831    -  misc_feature   MCS (fragment): pBluescript multiple cloning site
   7844..7862    -  promoter       T3 promoter: promoter for bacteriophage T3 RNA polymerase
   8201..8789    -  rep_origin     ori: high-copy-number ColE1/pMB1/pBR322/pUC origin of replication
   8960..9820    -  CDS            AmpR: β-lactamase; bla; confers resistance to ampicillin, carbenicillin, and related antibiotics
   9821..9925    -  promoter       AmpR promoter: bla
   9952..11294   -  rep_origin     2μ ori: yeast 2μ plasmid origin of replication
  11362..11387   +  CDS            rop (fragment): Rop protein, which maintains plasmids at low copy number; rop
  11388..11417   +  CDS            rop (fragment): Rop protein, which maintains plasmids at low copy number; rop
  11648..12055   +  promoter       LEU2 promoter: S. cerevisiae LEU2
>Addgene plasmid #110680 | pCHSU68.1-2.2 | addgene full sequence | sequence record 213325 | Addgene NGS Result
ATGTCTGCCCCTAAGAAGATCGTCGTTTTGCCAGGTGACCACGTTGGTCAAGAAATCACAGCCGAAGCCA
TTAAGGTTCTTAAAGCTATTTCTGATGTTCGTTCCAATGTCAAGTTCGATTTCGAAAATCATTTAATTGG
TGGTGCTGCTATCGATGCTACAGGTGTTCCACTTCCAGATGAGGCGCTGGAAGCCTCCAAGAAGGCTGAT
GCCGTTTTGTTAGGTGCTGTGGGTGGTCCTAAATGGGGTACCGGTAGTGTTAGACCTGAACAAGGTTTAC
TAAAAATCCGTAAAGAACTTCAATTGTACGCCAACTTAAGACCATGTAACTTTGCATCCGACTCTCTTTT
AGACTTATCTCCAATCAAGCCACAATTTGCTAAAGGTACTGACTTCGTTGTTGTCAGAGAATTAGTGGGA
GGTATTTACTTTGGTAAGAGAAAGGAAGACGATGGTGATGGTGTCGCTTGGGATAGTGAACAATACACCG
TTCCAGAAGTGCAAAGAATCACAAGAATGGCCGCTTTCATGGCCCTACAACATGAGCCACCATTGCCTAT
TTGGTCCTTGGATAAAGCTAATGTTTTGGCCTCTTCAAGATTATGGAGAAAAACTGTGGAGGAAACCATC
AAGAACGAATTCCCTACATTGAAGGTTCAACATCAATTGATTGATTCTGCCGCCATGATCCTAGTTAAGA
ACCCAACCCACCTAAATGGTATTATAATCACCAGCAACATGTTTGGTGATATCATCTCCGATGAAGCCTC
CGTTATCCCAGGTTCCTTGGGTTTGTTGCCATCTGCGTCCTTGGCCTCTTTGCCAGACAAGAACACCGCA
TTTGGTTTGTACGAACCATGCCACGGTTCTGCTCCAGATTTGCCAAAGAATAAGGTCAACCCTATCGCCA
CTATCTTGTCTGCTGCAATGATGTTGAAATTGTCATTGAACTTGCCTGAAGAAGGTAAGGCCATTGAAGA
TGCAGTTAAAAAGGTTTTGGATGCAGGTATCAGAACTGGTGATTTAGGTGGTTCCAACAGTACCACCGAA
GTCGGTGATGCTGTCGCCGAAGAAGTTAAGAAAATCCTTGCTTAAAAAGATTCTCTTTTTTTATGATATT
TGTACATAAACTTTATAAATGAAATTCATAATAGAAACGACACGAAATTACAAAATGGAATATGTTCATA
GGGTAGACGAAACTATATACGCAATCTACATACATTTATCAAGAAGGAGAAAAAGGAGGATGTAAAGGAA
TACAGGTAAGCAAATTGATACTAATGGCTCAACGAAATGACGGTATCGATAAGCTTGATATCGAATTCCT
GCAGCCCGGGGGATCCACTAGTTCTAGATTAATTAATATCTAAAAATTGCCTTATGATCCGTCTCTCCGG
TTACAGCCTGTGTAACTGATTAATCCTGCCTTTCTAATCACCATTCTAATGTTTTAATTAAGGGATTTTG
TCTTCATTAACGGCTTTCGCTCATAAAAATGTTATGACGTTTTGCCCGCAGGCGGGAAACCATCCACTTC
ACGAGACTGATCTCCTCTGCCGGAACACCGGGCATCTCCAACTTATAAGTTGGAGAAATAAGAGAATTTC
AGATTGAGAGAATGAAAAAAAAAAAAAAAAAAAGGCAGAGGAGAGCATAGAAATGGGGTTCACTTTTTGG
TAAAGCTATAGCATGCCTATCACATATAAATAGAGTGCCAGTAGCGACTTTTTTCACACTCGAAATACTC
TTACTACTGCTCTCTTGTTGTTTTTATCACTTCTTGTTTCTTCTTGGTAAATAGAATATCAAGCTACAAA
AAGCATACAATCAACTATCAACTATTAACTATATCGTAATACACAATGGATTATAAGGATGATGATGATA
AGACTAGTATGACTATCTACACCCCAACATCTGGTGGAGAGCTCGACATGGGCTTGCCAGGAGTGAAACT
CATATATTTCGGCAACGAGTTTCCCAAAGATGACTTGGAAGACCTTTTTCGCCGCATACACAACCACAGT
AAAGACAATAATCACTTTATACTAACTCAATTCATAAACGAGGCTACATTGGCAATCAAGGACGAGATCC
GGCGCCTACCGACTGAAATGAAACAAAGTATACCCCCTTTTGACACCATTTTGAGATGGGCCGAGCCTAA
CGAGCTTCGAAATGGCTTGATGTGTGGTGCTGTCGATGGTGTTCTTCTGGTAGTCGCTCAGCTAGCGGCG
TATATCGGATATATTGAGAATTCTTCCAGGGAGTTTAACGACAGTACAAACTTATGTCTTGCTGGCCTTG
GAATTGGCTTACTAGCATCGACCGCAATTTCTTTGTCCAAAACGCTCGTCGACATCCCACTTGCTGGCGC
AGATGTCGTTCGTTTGGCGTTTCGTCTGGGGATTCATGTCATGGGCGTATCCGAGAATCTAGAAGCTCGT
GATTTGTCAGAGACACCAAGTACATGGGCTTACGTGGTGCATAACGCCGATTCAGATGATGTCCAGAGTG
AACTAGATTTTATGCACTCTCGTTCAGAAACTCCGGACACTGGTAAGATTTTTATCAGTGCTGTAAGCCG
CACTTCTGTGACAGTGAGTGGGCCACCAACAAGGTTGAATGCTATTTTCAACAAATCGCAATTCTTTCGA
GAAAAGAGATTCATTGCCCTGCCTGTTTATGGTGGATTATGCCATGCTCCTCACGTTTACGGAGTGGCAG
ATACTCACAGCATTGTCCACGGGACCCATTTGAAAACGGTCAGGGCAAACTTTTCACCAACGATTCCAGT
CTACTCCACCAGCACTGGTCTGCCATACCCATTCAAGACTGCCGCGGACATTTTTGAAAGCGTCGTGATG
GAGCTCCTCACAAAGGCCATTTATTGGGACCGTGTCATTCATGGTTTGGTAGACCGAATGAAGGAAAATG
CGACATCCGAAGCCGTTCTATTCAGCTTTGGCAATTCCATACCTCTCAACGACCTCCAGACTGCAATCAA
AAATGATGTGCCCTCCGTCGAACTCTCAACCAAGAGTCTGATCTCATGGCCTTTCCATTTGAATCATAAC
GACTTTACACCTCGCACCCCAGCCCAAGCTAAGCTGGCCATCATTGGCATGTCTTGTCGACTTCCGGGAG
GTGCTACAAACACAGAAAAGTTTTGGGGGCTTTTAGAAAATGGCCTTGATGTTTCTCGAAGAATACCAGC
TGATAGGTTCGATATTGAGACACACTTTGATCCAACGGGCAAGGACCTAAACAAGACCATGACTCAATAC
GGCTGCTTCATTGAAGAACCTGGCTTGTTTGACGCCCCTTTTTTCAATATGTCCCCTCGTGAAGCACAGG
TTGTAGATCCGCAGATGCGCCTTTCTTTGGTCACTGCGTATGAGGCTCTGGAGCGCGCTGGCTATGTTGG
TAACCGCACCGCTTCTACGCGGTTGGAACGTATTGGCACATACTATGGCCAAGCTGCCGATGATTACCGC
GAAGTCAACCAAGGTCAGGAGGTCAGTACTTACTATATTCCAGGTGGCTGTCGAGCCTTTGGGCCTGGCC
GGATAAATTATTTCTTCAAATTTGCAGGTCCCAGCTACAGTATTGATACTGCTTGCTCCTCCGGTCTTGC
GGCGATTGAGGTTGCCTGTCAGGCTATTTGGAGTGGTGCTGTTGATATGGCTGTTGCAGGGGGTGTCAAT
GTGCTAACCAACCCTGATGGCTTTACTGGATTATGCAAAGGCCACTTCCTTACTCAGGGACACAACGCGT
GCAAAACTTGGGATGCAACCGCCGACGGATATTGCAGAGCTGACGGTGTAGGCTCGGTCGTAATCAAGAA
ACTCGAGGATGCAGAGGCAGATAACGATAACATCTTGGGAGTTATTCTGGGTGCGGGAACAAACCATTCT
GCGGAAGCAGTCTCCATTACTCACCCCCATGCAGGCCATCAAGCCTACCTATCTCGCCAGGTCCTCGGAA
AATGTGGAGTGAATCCTTTGGATGTGTCATATATCGAACTTCATGGGACTGGCACTCAAGCTGGTGATCA
TGAAGAGATGCAGGGAATCATGGAAGTATATGCACCACTGACCAAACGCCGCAATAAAGACCAGCCTCTG
CATATCGGGTCTGTTAAAGCGAACATTGGACATGGGGAATCTGTTGCAGGCGTTTCATCATTGATCAAAG
TACTGCTCATGCTCCAAAAGAATGCCATCCCGCCCCATATTGGTATCAAAACGAACATCAACCCCAAGTT
TAAAGATCTCGATAAGCGCAACTTGCATATACCTTTTCAGAAGACCCCTTGGCCCACAGTTCCAGGTAAG
AGACGACTTTTAGCACTCAACAATTTTGGCGCCGCTGGTGGCAACACGACGATGGTCCTAGAAGAAGCCC
CGGATCGTGTTATTCTAGAGAAAGACCATCGTCCAAACCATGTTATTACAGTTTCAGCCAAAACTAAAGG
ATCTTTGACCGGGAATATAGAGCGCCTTGTTGCCTATCTTGATGGACATCCAGATACAAACATCGCGGAT
CTGGCATACACAACGAATGCGCGTCGCTATCACCACAGCCATCGTGTAGCAATAGCCACATCTGATATAG
CACATCTCACAAAACAGCTCAAATCTCGTTTAGAGAAGGTCGATTTGGTAAATCCTGTTAAAAGCTCCGA
ACCGCCACCAGTTGCATTTGTGTTCACTGGTCAGGGCGCTTCTTACAAATCAATGAGCTTGGAATTGTAT
CGCGATATCCCGACATTTCAACAGCACATCCAACATCTTGACTCACTGGCTCGTGGACAAGGGTTTCCCT
CATTTATTCCGGCACTTGATGGCTCGTTTCCCAAAGACCATGCGCATTCCCCAGTCGTTACACACTTGGC
ATTGGCTTGCACGGAGATAGCCATGGCCAAATATTGGATTTCTCTAGGGGTTAAGCCAGATGTTGTTCTG
GGCCACAGTCTGGGTGAATATGCGGCGATGCACATAGCTGGTGTAGTCACTGCAAGTGATACCATATTTA
TGGTGGGACGCAGGGCACAAATGCTGGAGGAGAGGTGCAAAATCGGCAGTCATGCTATGATGGCGGTACG
AGCCTCCCTGTCTCAAATAGACGAAGTCTGTGCTGGCAAGTCATATAAGTACACTATTGCCTGTGTCAAC
AGTCCTTTTGATACAGTCCTTAGCGGTACCAATCATCAAATTGATGACCTAGCGTCGGTGCTCGAGGGTG
TCGGTTACCGCTGTATTAAGCTGGACGTGGCTTTTGCATTTCACTCCGAACAGACTGATCCTATTTTGGA
CGATTTTGAAGCTATTTCAAAGACCGGCGTTGTCTTCTCAGAGCCAAAAGTACCCGTAATATCGCCATTA
CTTGGAAAAGTTGTTTTTGACGGCAAAACTTTCAGCGCAAATTACGTCCGGCGGGCAACTCGAGAGACGG
TAGATTTTTCATCGGCGTTAGAGAGTGCTCGGATGATTTCTACGATTAGCGATGACACTATTTGGATTGA
AATTGGGCCTCACCCGGTCTGTGTTGGCTTTGTCAAGTCTACAATCCCATCTACCCAACTCACAGTTGCA
TCGATGCGCCGTGGTGAGGACAATTGGAAAACCATGGCGGAAGCCATGGCTTCTTTGCACGTTGCCAGCG
TGGAAGTTGGTTGGAATGAATTTCATCGTCCGTTCGAGAGCAAACTCCGGCTTCTTGATCTGCCGACTTA
TGCTTGGAACGAAAAGAACTACTGGTTGCAGTATAACGGTGACTGGTGCTTGACAAAGGGCAATACCTTC
TACACCAAGGAGCAGTCGACCCAGGCCAAATCAACCATCAAGTCCCTACCACGAAGTGAAATCCAGACAA
CATCTGTTCAGAGAATTATTGAGCAGACGTTCGAGGGGCCAACTGGTACGGTGGTTATGCAGTCAGACCT
TATGCAGACTGATCTACTCGCTGCTGCTCATGGACATCGAATGAACAACTGCGGCGTCGTAACATCCTCA
ATCCACGCCGATATCGCATACACTCTTGGTGATTACCTATACCGCAAGCTAGTTTCCAAACCCGAGCAAG
CCAATATGAATATTGCCAATCTTGTCGTGACAAAGGGCCTTGTGGCTCAAAGCAATAACGAAGTGTCTCA
ACTGATTCGAGTGACTGCTGTTACGTCTAATGTTCACGCCGGCAAGGTGGAATTGACATGGCAAAATGTT
GACAATGACGGAAACGTTCACGAGCCGTTTGCTACTGCAGAACTTCATTATGAAAGAGCATCCGAATGGA
TTTCTTCTTGGACTCCCGTCCATCATCTTGTGCAAGGCCGAATCGAGGCCCTTGAGCGCTTGGCCGTCGA
AGGCAAAGCCAACCGCTTTTCGCGCAGTATGGCATATACTTTATTCGCCAACAATTTGGTTGATTATGAA
GACAAATATCGAGGCATGCAATCAGTTGTCATGTACGAGCTGGAGGCTTTCGCTGATGTGCAACTTACCA
CAAAAGAGCGAGGGGTTTGGGTTATTCCTCCCTATTTTATTGATAGTTTAGCACATTTAGGCGGGTTTGT
TATGAACTGTTCTGACGCGATGGACACGAAAGACAATTTTTCCGTTACTCCGGGTTGGAAATCCATGCAA
TTTTTGAAGCCGTTGCTTCCAGGTGCCAAATATCGTTCGTATGTCAAGATGATTCCGACAATCGAGGACC
CAACCATCTTCCTAGGCGACGTTTATATCTTGCAAGACAACTCCATCGTCGGGATGGTGGGTGGCCTACA
GTTTCGGCGTTATCCACGTCTGCTGCTCAATCGATTCTTCTCGCCGCCGGATAGAATACCAGCCGTGGGT
GATGAACCAACACCGCCTGCACCAAAGGCTTCAGTATCAACACCAGCACATCAAACCCAAAAGTCAAAAC
CACGGTCAAAGTCAGTTTCTGCAGTTCCCACTCCAGACTCCAGCAATGCCGTGCAGAGCCAACGCGATAC
TCCGTTGCAGGAAGCTGCTACCACTGGCAATACTGGCCCTGAGCCAGCATCGTCTGCTGATACTGCATCT
GCTTCAGGCAGTATCACTGCCAAAGCGCTGATGCTTATTGCCCGGGAAGCAGCGTTGGATATCTCAGACT
TGGAGGATGATGCCAGTTTCTCGCACCTTGGTATTGACAGTTTGATGTCACTCGTCATAGCAGAGAAGTT
TATGGGGGAACTAGGTGTCAAAGTCGGTGGCAGTCTGTTCCTGGACTACCCGACCATTGGTGATTTGCGA
AAATGGCTGGACGAATACTATGCTTGAGGAGATTGATAAGACTTTTCTAGTTGCATATCTTTTATATTTA
AATCTTATCTATTAGTTAATTTTTTGTAATTTATCCTTATATATAGTCTGGTTATTCTAAAATATCATTT
CAGTATCTAAAAATTCCCCTCTTTTTTCAGTTATATCTTAACAGGCGACAGTCCAAATGTTGATTTATCC
CAGTCCGATTCATCAGGGTTGTGAAGCATTTTGTCAATGGTCGAAATCACATCAGTAATAGTGCCTCTTA
CTTGCCTCATAGAATTTCTTTCTCTTAACGTCACCGTTTGGTCTTTTATAGTTTCGAAATCTATGGTGAT
ACCAAATGGTGTTCCCAATTCATCGTTACGGGCGTATTTTTTACCAATTGAAGTATTGGAATCGTCAATT
TTAAAGTATATCTCTCTTTTACGTAAAGCCTGCGAGATCCTCTTAAGTATAGCGGGGAAGCCATCGTTAT
TCGATATTGTCGTAACAAATACTTTGATCGGCGCTATGCGGCCGCCACCGCGGTGGAGCTCCAGCTTTTG
TTCCCTTTAGTGAGGGTTAATTGCGCGCTTGGCGAGACTCAAACAAGATATATTTTGCCCGCCTTACAGA
CGAAACTAGTTGGAGGTTATGGAGCATACTATCACGTGGGCGGCCACTGGTGAGTTACTACACCCCAGGG
GCAACGTTGATGCTCCTAAAAAACTCTGGCTGGACGCAAGCCGTAACACCCGTGTCACTTCATAATCGTT
TGCAATTCAGGGCTTGATCTACACATTACCCTGTTATCCCTATTAATTAATACGGTTATCCACAGAATCA
GGGGATAACGCAGGAAAGAACATGTGAGCAAAAGGCCAGCAAAAGGCCAGGAACCGTAAAAAGGCCGCGT
TGCTGGCGTTTTTCCATAGGCTCCGCCCCCCTGACGAGCATCACAAAAATCGACGCTCAAGTCAGAGGTG
GCGAAACCCGACAGGACTATAAAGATACCAGGCGTTTCCCCCTGGAAGCTCCCTCGTGCGCTCTCCTGTT
CCGACCCTGCCGCTTACCGGATACCTGTCCGCCTTTCTCCCTTCGGGAAGCGTGGCGCTTTCTCATAGCT
CACGCTGTAGGTATCTCAGTTCGGTGTAGGTCGTTCGCTCCAAGCTGGGCTGTGTGCACGAACCCCCCGT
TCAGCCCGACCGCTGCGCCTTATCCGGTAACTATCGTCTTGAGTCCAACCCGGTAAGACACGACTTATCG
CCACTGGCAGCAGCCACTGGTAACAGGATTAGCAGAGCGAGGTATGTAGGCGGTGCTACAGAGTTCTTGA
AGTGGTGGCCTAACTACGGCTACACTAGAAGAACAGTATTTGGTATCTGCGCTCTGCTGAAGCCAGTTAC
CTTCGGAAAAAGAGTTGGTAGCTCTTGATCCGGCAAACAAACCACCGCTGGTAGCGGTGGTTTTTTTGTT
TGCAAGCAGCAGATTACGCGCAGAAAAAAAGGATCTCAAGAAGATCCTTTGATCTTTTCTACGGGGTCTG
ACGCTCAGTGGAACGAAAACTCACGTTAAGGGATTTTGGTCATGAGATTATCAAAAAGGATCTTCACCTA
GATCCTTTTAAATTAAAAATGAAGTTTTAAATCAATCTAAAGTATATATGAGTAAACTTGGTCTGACAGT
TACCAATGCTTAATCAGTGAGGCACCTATCTCAGCGATCTGTCTATTTCGTTCATCCATAGTTGCCTGAC
TCCCCGTCGTGTAGATAACTACGATACGGGAGGGCTTACCATCTGGCCCCAGTGCTGCAATGATACCGCG
AGACCCACGCTCACCGGCTCCAGATTTATCAGCAATAAACCAGCCAGCCGGAAGGGCCGAGCGCAGAAGT
GGTCCTGCAACTTTATCCGCCTCCATCCAGTCTATTAATTGTTGCCGGGAAGCTAGAGTAAGTAGTTCGC
CAGTTAATAGTTTGCGCAACGTTGTTGCCATTGCTACAGGCATCGTGGTGTCACGCTCGTCGTTTGGTAT
GGCTTCATTCAGCTCCGGTTCCCAACGATCAAGGCGAGTTACATGATCCCCCATGTTGTGCAAAAAAGCG
GTTAGCTCCTTCGGTCCTCCGATCGTTGTCAGAAGTAAGTTGGCCGCAGTGTTATCACTCATGGTTATGG
CAGCACTGCATAATTCTCTTACTGTCATGCCATCCGTAAGATGCTTTTCTGTGACTGGTGAGTACTCAAC
CAAGTCATTCTGAGAATAGTGTATGCGGCGACCGAGTTGCTCTTGCCCGGCGTCAATACGGGATAATACC
GCGCCACATAGCAGAACTTTAAAAGTGCTCATCATTGGAAAACGTTCTTCGGGGCGAAAACTCTCAAGGA
TCTTACCGCTGTTGAGATCCAGTTCGATGTAACCCACTCGTGCACCCAACTGATCTTCAGCATCTTTTAC
TTTCACCAGCGTTTCTGGGTGAGCAAAAACAGGAAGGCAAAATGCCGCAAAAAAGGGAATAAGGGCGACA
CGGAAATGTTGAATACTCATACTCTTCCTTTTTCAATATTATTGAAGCATTTATCAGGGTTATTGTCTCA
TGAGCGGATACATATTTGAATGTATTTAGAAAAATAAACAAATAGGGGTTCCGCGCACATTTCCCCGAAA
AGTGCCACCTGAACGAAGCATCTGTGCTTCATTTTGTAGAACAAAAATGCAACGCGAGAGCGCTAATTTT
TCAAACAAAGAATCTGAGCTGCATTTTTACAGAACAGAAATGCAACGCGAAAGCGCTATTTTACCAACGA
AGAATCTGTGCTTCATTTTTGTAAAACAAAAATGCAACGCGAGAGCGCTAATTTTTCAAACAAAGAATCT
GAGCTGCATTTTTACAGAACAGAAATGCAACGCGAGAGCGCTATTTTACCAACAAAGAATCTATACTTCT
TTTTTGTTCTACAAAAATGCATCCCGAGAGCGCTATTTTTCTAACAAAGCATCTTAGATTACTTTTTTTC
TCCTTTGTGCGCTCTATAATGCAGTCTCTTGATAACTTTTTGCACTGTAGGTCCGTTAAGGTTAGAAGAA
GGCTACTTTGGTGTCTATTTTCTCTTCCATAAAAAAAGCCTGACTCCACTTCCCGCGTTTACTGATTACT
AGCGAAGCTGCGGGTGCATTTTTTCAAGATAAAGGCATCCCCGATTATATTCTATACCGATGTGGATTGC
GCATACTTTGTGAACAGAAAGTGATAGCGTTGATGATTCTTCATTGGTCAGAAAATTATGAACGGTTTCT
TCTATTTTGTCTCTATATACTACGTATAGGAAATGTTTACATTTTCGTATTGTTTTCGATTCACTCTATG
AATAGTTCTTACTACAATTTTTTTGTCTAAAGAGTAATACTAGAGATAAACATAAAAAATGTAGAGGTCG
AGTTTAGATGCAAGTTCAAGGAGCGAAAGGTGGATGGGTAGGTTATATAGGGATATAGCACAGAGATATA
TAGCAAAGAGATACTTTTGAGCAATGTTTGTGGAAGCGGTATTCGCAATATTTTAGTAGCTCGTTACAGT
CCGGTGCGTTTTTGGTTTTTTGAAAGTGCGTCTTCAGAGCGCTTTTGGTTTTCAAAAGCGCTCTGAAGTT
CCTATACTTTCTAGAGAATAGGAACTTCGGAATAGGAACTTCAAAGCGTTTCCGAAAACGAGCGCTTCCG
AAAATGCAACGCGAGCTGCGCACATACAGCTCACTGTTCACGTCGCACCTATATCTGCGTGTTGCCTGTA
TATATATATACATGAGAAGAACGGCATAGTGCGTGTTTATGCTTAAATGCGTACTTATATGCGTCTATTT
ATGTAGGATGAAAGGTAGTCTAGTACCTCCTGTGATATTATCCCATTCCATGCGGGGTATCGTATGCTTC
CTTCAGCACTACCCTTTAGCTGTTCTATATGCTGCCACTCCTCAATTGGATTAGTCTCATCCTTCAATGC
TATCATTTCCTTTGATATTGGATCATACTAAGAAACCATTATTATCATGACATTAACCTATAAAAATAGG
CGTATCACGAGGCCCTTTCGTCTCGCGCGTTTCGGTGATGACGGTGAGCGCGTTTCGGTGATGACGGTGA
AAACCTCGGCGCGCCATTACCCTGTTATCCCTAATATACAACGCAAAGAAGCTGGAAAATTGGCGAGGGA
ATCCTGTTTCTGTCTATCCAAGAATGGGCATGAGGTGGCAACCGTCGTGCTAGCGTACAGGGTGCACTTT
GTAACCATTTGGGACACCGGACACTCGCTGTTTTCGAAATTACCCTTTAAGCGCGGGTATTGAACCAGGC
TTATGCCCAAGATCGTAGCAAGCATTTAACTGTGGGAATACTCAGGTATCGTAAGATGCAAGAGTTCGAA
TCTCTTAGCAACCATTATTTTTTTCCTCAACATAACGAGAACACACAGGGGCGCTATCGCACAGAATCAA
ATTCGATGACTGGAAATTTTTTGTTAATTTCAGAGGTCGCCTGACGCATATACCTTTTTCAACTGAAAAA
TTGGGAGAAAAAGGAAAGGTGAGAGCGCCGGAACCGGCTTTTCATATAGAATAGAGAAGCGTTCATGACT
AAATGCTTGCATCACAATACTTGAAGTTGACAATATTATTTAAGGACCTATTGTTTTTTCCAATAGGTGG
TTAGCAATCGTCTTACTTTCTAACTTTTCTTACCTTTTACATTTCAGCAATATATATATATATATTTCAA
GGATATACCATTCTA
